>Addgene plasmid #182002 | pcDNA5/FRT/TO_TOMM20-STf | addgene full sequence | sequence record 356088 | Addgene NGS Result
GACGGATCGGGAGATCTCCCGATCCCCTATGGTGCACTCTCAGTACAATCTGCTCTGATGCCGCATAGTT
AAGCCAGTATCTGCTCCCTGCTTGTGTGTTGGAGGTCGCTGAGTAGTGCGCGAGCAAAATTTAAGCTACA
ACAAGGCAAGGCTTGACCGACAATTGCATGAAGAATCTGCTTAGGGTTAGGCGTTTTGCGCTGCTTCGCG
ATGTACGGGCCAGATATACGCGTTGACATTGATTATTGACTAGTTATTAATAGTAATCAATTACGGGGTC
ATTAGTTCATAGCCCATATATGGAGTTCCGCGTTACATAACTTACGGTAAATGGCCCGCCTGGCTGACCG
CCCAACGACCCCCGCCCATTGACGTCAATAATGACGTATGTTCCCATAGTAACGCCAATAGGGACTTTCC
ATTGACGTCAATGGGTGGAGTATTTACGGTAAACTGCCCACTTGGCAGTACATCAAGTGTATCATATGCC
AAGTACGCCCCCTATTGACGTCAATGACGGTAAATGGCCCGCCTGGCATTATGCCCAGTACATGACCTTA
TGGGACTTTCCTACTTGGCAGTACATCTACGTATTAGTCATCGCTATTACCATTGTGATGCGGTTTTGGC
AGTACATCAATGGGCGTGGATAGCGGTTTGACTCACGGGGATTTCCAAGTCTCCACCCCATTGACGTCAA
TGGGAGTTTGTTTTGGCACCAAAATCAACGGGACTTTCCAAAATGTCGTAACAACTCCGCCCCATTGACG
CAAATGGGCGGTAGGCGTGTACGGTGGGAGGTCTATATAAGCAGAGCTCTCCCTATCAGTGATAGAGATC
TCCCTATCAGTGATAGAGATCGTCGACGAGCTCGTTTAGTGAACCGTCAGATCGCCTGGAGACGCCATCC
ACGCTGTTTTGACCTCCATAGAAGACACCGGGACCGATCCAGCCTCCGGACTCTAGCGTTTAAACTTAAG
CTTGGTACCGAGCTCGGATCCACTAGTCCAGTGTGGTGGAATTCTGCAGATATCCAGCAACCATGGTGGG
TCGGAACAGCGCCATCGCCGCCGGTGTATGCGGGGCCCTTTTCATTGGGTACTGCATCTACTTCGACCGC
AAAAGACGAAGTGACCCCAACTTCAAGAACAGGCTTCGAGAACGAAGAAAGAAACAGAAGCTTGCCAAGG
AGAGAGCTGGGCTTTCCAAGTTACCTGACCTTAAAGATGCTGAAGCTGTTCAGAAGTTCTTCCTTGAAGA
AATACAGCTTGGTGAAGAGTTACTAGCTCAAGGTGAATATGAGAAGGGCGTAGACCATCTGACAAATGCA
ATTGCTGTGTGTGGACAGCCACAGCAGTTACTGCAGGTCTTACAGCAAACTCTTCCACCACCAGTGTTCC
AGATGCTTCTGACTAAGCTCCCAACAATTAGTCAGAGAATTGTAAGTGCTCAGAGCTTGGCTGAAGATGA
TGTGGAAGGCGGTAGCGGGGATCCACCGGTCGGAGGTGATAAAGACTGCGAAATGAAACGCACTACCCTG
GACAGCCCGCTGGGTAAACTGGAACTGAGCGGTTGCGAGCAGGGCCTGCACCGCATCATTTTCCTGGGCA
AAGGTACGAGCGCTGCGGATGCGGTCGAAGTACCGGCTCCGGCTGCGGTTCTGGGTGGCCCGGAGCCGCT
GATGCAGGCTACCGCATGGCTGAACGCATATTTTCACCAGCCAGAGGCGATTGAAGAGTTCCCTGTACCG
GCCCTGCATCACCCGGTATTTCAGCAGGAATCCTTTACCCGTCAGGTACTGTGGAAACTGCTGAAAGTAG
TGAAATTCGGCGAGGTGATCTCCTATTCCCATCTGGCGGCGCTGGCTGGCAACCCAGCGGCAACTGCGGC
GGTGAAAACCGCTCTGTCTGGTAATCCGGTGCCAATTCTGATCCCGTGCCACCGTGTGGTTCAGGGCGAC
CTGGACGTAGGTGGCTACGAAGGCGGCCTGGCTGTGAAAGAATGGCTGCTGGCGCACGAAGGTCACCGTC
TGGGTAAACCAGGCCTGGGCTAACCGCTCGAGTCTAGAGGGCCCGTTTAAACCCGCTGATCAGCCTCGAC
TGTGCCTTCTAGTTGCCAGCCATCTGTTGTTTGCCCCTCCCCCGTGCCTTCCTTGACCCTGGAAGGTGCC
ACTCCCACTGTCCTTTCCTAATAAAATGAGGAAATTGCATCGCATTGTCTGAGTAGGTGTCATTCTATTC
TGGGGGGTGGGGTGGGGCAGGACAGCAAGGGGGAGGATTGGGAAGACAATAGCAGGCATGCTGGGGATGC
GGTGGGCTCTATGGCTTCTGAGGCGGAAAGAACCAGCTGGGGCTCTAGGGGGTATCCCC
[124 nt withheld, positions 2370-2493]
C
[91 nt withheld, positions 2495-2585]
AGGGTGATGGTTCACGTACCTAGAAGTTCCTATTCCGAAGTTCCTATTCTCTAGAAAGTATAGGAACTTC
CTTGGCCAAAAAGCCTGAACTCACCGCGACGTCTGTCGAGAAGTTTCTGATCGAAAAGTTCGACAGCGTC
TCCGACCTGATGCAGCTCTCGGAGGGCGAAGAATCTCGTGCTTTCAGCTTCGATGTAGGAGGGCGTGGAT
ATGTCCTGCGGGTAAATAGCTGCGCCGATGGTTTCTACAAAGATCGTTATGTTTATCGGCACTTTGCATC
GGCCGCGCTCCCGATTCCGGAAGTGCTTGACATTGGGGAATTCAGCGAGAGCCTGACCTATTGCATCTCC
CGCCGTGCACAGGGTGTCACGTTGCAAGACCTGCCTGAAACCGAACTGCCCGCTGTTCTGCAGCCGGTCG
CGGAGGCCATGGATGCGATCGCTGCGGCCGATCTTAGCCAGACGAGCGGGTTCGGCCCATTCGGACCGCA
AGGAATCGGTCAATACACTACATGGCGTGATTTCATATGCGCGATTGCTGATCCCCATGTGTATCACTGG
CAAACTGTGATGGACGACACCGTCAGTGCGTCCGTCGCGCAGGCTCTCGATGAGCTGATGCTTTGGGCCG
AGGACTGCCCCGAAGTCCGGCACCTCGTGCACGCGGATTTCGGCTCCAACAATGTCCTGACGGACAATGG
CCGCATAACAGCGGTCATTGACTGGAGCGAGGCGATGTTCGGGGATTCCCAATACGAGGTCGCCAACATC
TTCTTCTGGAGGCCGTGGTTGGCTTGTATGGAGCAGCAGACGCGCTACTTCGAGCGGAGGCATCCGGAGC
TTGCAGGATCGCCGCGGCTCCGGGCGTATATGCTCCGCATTGGTCTTGACCAACTCTATCAGAGCTTGGT
TGACGGCAATTTCGATGATGCAGCTTGGGCGCAGGGTCGATGCGACGCAATCGTCCGATCCGGAGCCGGG
ACTGTCGGGCGTACACAAATCGCCCGCAGAAGCGCGGCCGTCTGGACCGATGGCTGTGTAGAAGTACTCG
CCGATAGTGGAAACCGACGCCCCAGCACTCGTCCGAGGGCAAAGGAATAGCACGTACTACGAGATTTCGA
TTCCACCGCCGCCTTCTATGAAAGGTTGGGCTTCGGAATCGTTTTCCGGGACGCCGGCTGGATGATCCTC
CAGCGCGGGGATCTCATGCTGGAGTTCTTCGCCCACCCCAACTTGTTTATTGCAGCTTATAATGGTTACA
AATAAAGCAATAGCATCACAAATTTCACAAATAAAGCATTTTTTTCACTGCATTCTAGTTGTGGTTTGTC
CAAACTCATCAATGTATCTTATCATGTCTGTATACCGTCGACCTCTAGCTAGAGCTTGGCGTAATCATGG
TCATAGCTGTTTCCTGTGTGAAATTGTTATCCGCTCACAATTCCACACAACATACGAGCCGGAAGCATAA
AGTGTAAAGCCTGGGGTGCCTAATGAGTGAGCTAACTCACATTAATTGCGTTGCGCTCACTGCCCGCTTT
CCAGTCGGGAAACCTGTCGTGCCAGCTGCATTAATGAATCGGCCAACGCGCGGGGAGAGGCGGTTTGCGT
ATTGGGCGCTCTTCCGCTTCCTCGCTCACTGACTCGCTGCGCTCGGTCGTTCGGCTGCGGCGAGCGGTAT
CAGCTCACTCAAAGGCGGTAATACGGTTATCCACAGAATCAGGGGATAACGCAGGAAAGAACATGTGAGC
AAAAGGCCAGCAAAAGGCCAGGAACCGTAAAAAGGCCGCGTTGCTGGCGTTTTTCCATAGGCTCCGCCCC
CCTGACGAGCATCACAAAAATCGACGCTCAAGTCAGAGGTGGCGAAACCCGACAGGACTATAAAGATACC
AGGCGTTTCCCCCTGGAAGCTCCCTCGTGCGCTCTCCTGTTCCGACCCTGCCGCTTACCGGATACCTGTC
CGCCTTTCTCCCTTCGGGAAGCGTGGCGCTTTCTCATAGCTCACGCTGTAGGTATCTCAGTTCGGTGTAG
GTCGTTCGCTCCAAGCTGGGCTGTGTGCACGAACCCCCCGTTCAGCCCGACCGCTGCGCCTTATCCGGTA
ACTATCGTCTTGAGTCCAACCCGGTAAGACACGACTTATCGCCACTGGCAGCAGCCACTGGTAACAGGAT
TAGCAGAGCGAGGTATGTAGGCGGTGCTACAGAGTTCTTGAAGTGGTGGCCTAACTACGGCTACACTAGA
AGAACAGTATTTGGTATCTGCGCTCTGCTGAAGCCAGTTACCTTCGGAAAAAGAGTTGGTAGCTCTTGAT
CCGGCAAACAAACCACCGCTGGTAGCGGTGGTTTTTTTGTTTGCAAGCAGCAGATTACGCGCAGAAAAAA
AGGATCTCAAGAAGATCCTTTGATCTTTTCTACGGGGTCTGACGCTCAGTGGAACGAAAACTCACGTTAA
GGGATTTTGGTCATGAGATTATCAAAAAGGATCTTCACCTAGATCCTTTTAAATTAAAAATGAAGTTTTA
AATCAATCTAAAGTATATATGAGTAAACTTGGTCTGACAGTTACCAATGCTTAATCAGTGAGGCACCTAT
CTCAGCGATCTGTCTATTTCGTTCATCCATAGTTGCCTGACTCCCCGTCGTGTAGATAACTACGATACGG
GAGGGCTTACCATCTGGCCCCAGTGCTGCAATGATACCGCGAGACCCACGCTCACCGGCTCCAGATTTAT
CAGCAATAAACCAGCCAGCCGGAAGGGCCGAGCGCAGAAGTGGTCCTGCAACTTTATCCGCCTCCATCCA
GTCTATTAATTGTTGCCGGGAAGCTAGAGTAAGTAGTTCGCCAGTTAATAGTTTGCGCAACGTTGTTGCC
ATTGCTACAGGCATCGTGGTGTCACGCTCGTCGTTTGGTATGGCTTCATTCAGCTCCGGTTCCCAACGAT
CAAGGCGAGTTACATGATCCCCCATGTTGTGCAAAAAAGCGGTTAGCTCCTTCGGTCCTCCGATCGTTGT
CAGAAGTAAGTTGGCCGCAGTGTTATCACTCATGGTTATGGCAGCACTGCATAATTCTCTTACTGTCATG
CCATCCGTAAGATGCTTTTCTGTGACTGGTGAGTACTCAACCAAGTCATTCTGAGAATAGTGTATGCGGC
GACCGAGTTGCTCTTGCCCGGCGTCAATACGGGATAATACCGCGCCACATAGCAGAACTTTAAAAGTGCT
CATCATTGGAAAACGTTCTTCGGGGCGAAAACTCTCAAGGATCTTACCGCTGTTGAGATCCAGTTCGATG
TAACCCACTCGTGCACCCAACTGATCTTCAGCATCTTTTACTTTCACCAGCGTTTCTGGGTGAGCAAAAA
CAGGAAGGCAAAATGCCGCAAAAAAGGGAATAAGGGCGACACGGAAATGTTGAATACTCATACTCTTCCT
TTTTCAATATTATTGAAGCATTTATCAGGGTTATTGTCTCATGAGCGGATACATATTTGAATGTATTTAG
AAAAATAAACAAATAGGGGTTCCGCGCACATTTCCCCGAAAAGTGCCACCTGACGTC
Features (pLannotate 1.2.2; 22 found; start..end, strand, type, name):
     28..80      -  misc_feature   bom (fragment): basis of mobility region from pBR322
    235..612     +  enhancer       CMV enhancer: human cytomegalovirus immediate early enhancer
    615..818     +  promoter       CMV promoter: human cytomegalovirus (CMV) immediate early promoter
    820..839     +  promoter       PLtetO-1 promoter (fragment): modified phage lambda PL promoter with tet operator sites (Lutz and Bujard, 1997)
    841..860     +  promoter       PLtetO-1 promoter (fragment): modified phage lambda PL promoter with tet operator sites (Lutz and Bujard, 1997)
    868..901     +  promoter       TRE3GV promoter (fragment): 3rd-generation Tet-responsive promoter that can be activated by binding of Tet-On® 3G, optimized for retroviral and lentiviral vectors
   1043..1477    +  CDS            TOMM20: TOM20_HUMAN - Also known as KIAA0016. Experimental evidence at protein level: Swiss-Prot protein existence level 1. Central component of the receptor complex responsible for the recognition and translocation of cytosolically synthesized mitochondrial preproteins. Together with TOM22 functions as the transit peptide receptor at the surface of the mitochondrion outer membrane and facilitates the movement of preproteins into the TOM40 translocation pore (By similarity). Required for the translocation across the mitochondrial outer membrane of cytochrome P450 monooxygenases. From Homo sapiens (Hum
   1508..2050    +  CDS            MGMT (fragment): MGMT_HUMAN - Experimental evidence at protein level: Swiss-Prot protein existence level 1. Involved in the cellular defense against the biological effects of O6-methylguanine (O6-MeG) and O4-methylthymine (O4-MeT) in DNA. Repairs the methylated nucleobase in DNA by stoichiometrically transferring the methyl group to a cysteine residue in the enzyme. This is a suicide reaction: the enzyme is irreversibly inactivated. From Homo sapiens (Human).
   2100..2324    +  polyA_signal   bGH poly(A) signal: bovine growth hormone polyadenylation signal
   2328..2349    +  promoter       SV40 promoter (fragment): SV40 enhancer and early promoter
   2370..2603    +  rep_origin     f1 ori (fragment) (sequence partly withheld): f1 bacteriophage origin of replication; arrow indicates direction of (+) strand synthesis
   2608..2655    +  protein_bind   FRT: FLP-mediated recombination occurs in the 8-bp core sequence TCTAGAAA (Turan and Bode, 2011). FLP recombinase from the Saccharomyces cerevisiae 2μ plasmid
   2663..3685    +  CDS            HygR: aminoglycoside phosphotransferase from E. coli; aph(4)-Ia; confers resistance to hygromycin
   3695..3820    +  CDS            ble (fragment): BLE_KLEPN - Experimental evidence at protein level: Swiss-Prot protein existence level 1. Binding protein with a strong affinity to the bleomycin family of antibiotics. Binds to CL990; an antimitotic-antibiotic compound. From Klebsiella pneumoniae.
   3815..3936    +  polyA_signal   SV40 poly(A) signal: SV40 polyadenylation signal
   4009..4025    -  protein_bind   lac operator: The lac repressor binds to the lac operator to inhibit transcription in E. coli. This inhibition can be relieved by adding lactose or isopropyl-β-D-thiogalactopyranoside (IPTG). lac repressor encoded by lacI
   4033..4063    -  promoter       lac promoter: promoter for the E. coli lac operon
   4078..4099    -  protein_bind   CAP binding site: CAP binding activates transcription in the presence of cAMP. E. coli catabolite activator protein
   4112..4204    -  CDS            lacI (fragment): lac repressor; lacI; The lac repressor binds to the lac operator to inhibit transcription in E. coli. This inhibition can be relieved by adding lactose or isopropyl-β-D-thiogalactopyranoside (IPTG).
   4387..4975    -  rep_origin     ori: high-copy-number ColE1/pMB1/pBR322/pUC origin of replication
   5146..6006    -  CDS            AmpR: β-lactamase; bla; confers resistance to ampicillin, carbenicillin, and related antibiotics
   6007..6111    -  promoter       AmpR promoter: bla
