[The description below was written by a language model from this plasmid's Addgene catalogue record and pLannotate feature annotations shown in this document.]
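Description:
pcDNA5/FRT/TO_TOMM20-STf is a mammalian expression plasmid of about 6.1 kb built on the pcDNA5/FRT/TO backbone. It is propagated in E. coli through a high-copy ColE1/pUC-type origin and selected with ampicillin via the β-lactamase gene and its own promoter. Small backbone remnants are also annotated, including partial f1 ori, lac promoter/operator and bom fragments.

The payload is a fusion of human TOMM20, a receptor component of the mitochondrial outer membrane translocase, to SNAP-tag fast (STf). The feature table labels the second part as an MGMT fragment because SNAP-tag is an engineered derivative of human O6-alkylguanine-DNA alkyltransferase. The record notes an E30R substitution as the "fast" mutation. TOMM20 lies upstream and anchors the self-labelling tag at the mitochondrial surface, where it can react covalently with benzylguanine-type synthetic fluorophore substrates. Transcription is driven by the CMV enhancer and promoter and terminated by the bGH polyadenylation signal. Two short tet operator matches sit just downstream of the promoter, consistent with the "TO" design. In cells expressing Tet repressor, expression is tetracycline-inducible, while in other cells it is constitutive.

Downstream, an FRT site directly precedes a hygromycin resistance coding sequence followed by an SV40 poly(A) signal. No full promoter is annotated for this gene, which fits the usual Flp-In arrangement. FLP-mediated integration at a genomic FRT site places the marker behind a resident promoter, allowing hygromycin selection of isogenic stable lines. The construct is used to overexpress SNAP-tag fast at mitochondria in mammalian cell lines. The associated work concerns live-cell fluorescence lifetime multiplexing with synthetic probes.
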