Addgene plasmid #182002: pcDNA5/FRT/TO_TOMM20-STf
Purpose: CMV overexpression of SNAP-tag fast at the mitochondria surface of mammalian cell lines
Depositing lab: Kai Johnsson. Depositing organization: Max Planck Institute for Medical Research. Publication: Live-Cell Fluorescence Lifetime Multiplexing Using Synthetic Fluorescent Probes. Frei MS, Koch B, Hiblot J, Johnsson K. ACS Chem Biol. 2022 Jun 17;17(6):1321-1327. doi: 10.1021/acschembio.2c00041. Epub 2022 May 18. PubMed 35584304.
Backbone
  Vector backbone: pcDNA5/FRT/TO
  Backbone size w/o insert (bp): 5100
  Vector type: Mammalian Expression
  Selectable markers: Hygromycin
Growth in bacteria
  Bacterial resistance: Ampicillin, 100 μg/mL
  Growth temperature: 37°C
  Growth strain: DH5alpha
  Copy number: High Copy
Gene/Insert
  Gene/Insert name: TOMM20-STf
  Species: H. sapiens (human), Synthetic
  Insert size (bp): 1000
  Mutation: Fast mutation on SNAP-tag E30R
  Promoter: CMV
  Cloning method: Gibson Cloning
Terms and licenses: Academic/Nonprofit Terms; Industry Terms: Not Available to Industry
How to cite: pcDNA5/FRT/TO_TOMM20-STf was a gift from Kai Johnsson (Addgene plasmid # 182002 ; http://n2t.net/addgene:182002 ; RRID:Addgene_182002)
